>Addgene plasmid #235123 | pSIN-FHA2 R605A-Ypet-34-ECFP-hLaminA | addgene full sequence | sequence record 483363 | Addgene NGS Result
ACGGACCGCCACTGCCAATTACCTGTGGTTTCATTTACTCTAAACCTGTGATTCCTCTGAATTATTTTCA
TTTTAAAGAAATTGTATTTGTTAAATATGTACTACAAACTTAGTAGTTGGAAGGGCTAATTCACTCCCAA
AGAAGACAAGATATCCTTGATCTGTGGATCTACCACACACAAGGCTACTTCCCTGATTAGCAGAACTACA
CACCAGGGCCAGGGGTCAGATATCCACTGACCTTTGGATGGTGCTACAAGCTAGTACCAGTTGAGCCAGA
TAAGGTAGAAGAGGCCAATAAAGGAGAGAACACCAGCTTGTTACACCCTGTGAGCCTGCATGGGATGGAT
GACCCGGAGAGAGAAGTGTTAGAGTGGAGGTTTGACAGCCGCCTAGCATTTCATCACGTGGCCCGAGAGC
TGCATCCGGAGTACTTCAAGAACTGCTGATATCGAGCTTGCTACAAGGGACTTTCCGCTGGGGACTTTCC
AGGGAGGCGTGGCCTGGGCGGGACTGGGGAGTGGCGAGCCCTCAGATCCTGCATATAAGCAGCTGCTTTT
TGCCTGTACTGGGTCTCTCTGGTTAGACCAGATCTGAGCCTGGGAGCTCTCTGGCTAACTAGGGAACCCA
CTGCTTAAGCCTCAATAAAGCTTGCCTTGAGTGCTTCAAGTAGTGTGTGCCCGTCTGTTGTGTGACTCTG
GTAACTAGAGATCCCTCAGACCCTTTTAGTCAGTGTGGAAAATCTCTAGCAGTGGCGCCCGAACAGGGAC
TTGAAAGCGAAAGGGAAACCAGAGGAGCTCTCTCGACGCAGGACTCGGCTTGCTGAAGCGCGCACGGCAA
GAGGCGAGGGGCGGCGACTGGTGAGTACGCCAAAAATTTTGACTAGCGGAGGCTAGAAGGAGAGAGATGG
GTGCGAGAGCGTCAGTATTAAGCGGGGGAGAATTAGATCGCGATGGGAAAAAATTCGGTTAAGGCCAGGG
GGAAAGAAAAAATATAAATTAAAACATATAGTATGGGCAAGCAGGGAGCTAGAACGATTCGCAGTTAATC
CTGGCCTGTTAGAAACATCAGAAGGCTGTAGACAAATACTGGGACAGCTACAACCATCCCTTCAGACAGG
ATCAGAAGAACTTAGATCATTATATAATACAGTAGCAACCCTCTATTGTGTGCATCAAAGGATAGAGATA
AAAGACACCAAGGAAGCTTTAGACAAGATAGAGGAAGAGCAAAACAAAAGTAAGACCACCGCACAGCAAG
CGGCCGCTGATCTTCAGACCTGGAGGAGGAGATATGAGGGACAATTGGAGAAGTGAATTATATAAATATA
AAGTAGTAAAAATTGAACCATTAGGAGTAGCACCCACCAAGGCAAAGAGAAGAGTGGTGCAGAGAGAAAA
AAGAGCAGTGGGAATAGGAGCTTTGTTCCTTGGGTTCTTGGGAGCAGCAGGAAGCACTATGGGCGCAGCG
TCAATGACGCTGACGGTACAGGCCAGACAATTATTGTCTGGTATAGTGCAGCAGCAGAACAATTTGCTGA
GGGCTATTGAGGCGCAACAGCATCTGTTGCAACTCACAGTCTGGGGCATCAAGCAGCTCCAGGCAAGAAT
CCTGGCTGTGGAAAGATACCTAAAGGATCAACAGCTCCTGGGGATTTGGGGTTGCTCTGGAAAACTCATT
TGCACCACTGCTGTGCCTTGGAATGCTAGTTGGAGTAATAAATCTCTGGAACAGATTTGGAATCACACGA
CCTGGATGGAGTGGGACAGAGAAATTAACAATTACACAAGCTTAATACACTCCTTAATTGAAGAATCGCA
AAACCAGCAAGAAAAGAATGAACAAGAATTATTGGAATTAGATAAATGGGCAAGTTTGTGGAATTGGTTT
AACATAACAAATTGGCTGTGGTATATAAAATTATTCATAATGATAGTAGGAGGCTTGGTAGGTTTAAGAA
TAGTTTTTGCTGTACTTTCTATAGTGAATAGAGTTAGGCAGGGATATTCACCATTATCGTTTCAGACCCA
CCTCCCAACCCCGAGGGGACCCGACAGGCCCGAAGGAATAGAAGAAGAAGGTGGAGAGAGAGACAGAGAC
AGATCCATTCGATTAGTGAACGGATCTCGACGGTATCGCCACAAATGGCAGTATTCATCCACAATTTTAA
AAGAAAGGGGGGGATTGGGGGGTACAGTGCAGGGGAAAGAATAGTAGACATAATAGCAACAGACATACAA
ACTAAAGAATTACAAAAACAAATTACAAAAATTCAAAATTTTCGGGTTTATTACAGGGACAGCAGAGATC
CACTTTGGATCGATAAGCTTTGCAAAGATGGATAAAGTTTTAAACAGAGAGGAATCTTTGCAGCTAATGG
ACCTTCTAGGTCTTGAAAGGAGTGGGAATTGGCTCCGGTGCCCGTCAGTGGGCAGAGCGCACATCGCCCA
CAGTCCCCGAGAAGTTGGGGGGAGGGGTCGGCAATTGAACCGGTGCCTAGAGAAGGTGGCGCGGGGTAAA
CTGGGAAAGTGATGTCGTGTACTGGCTCCGCCTTTTTCCCGAGGGTGGGGGAGAACCGTATATAAGTGCA
GTAGTCGCCGTGAACGTTCTTTTTCGCAACGGGTTTGCCGCCAGAACACAGGTAAGTGCCGTGTGTGGTT
CCCGCGGGCCTGGCCTCTTTACGGGTTATGGCCCTTGCGTGCCTTGAATTACTTCCACCTGGCTGCAGTA
CGTGATTCTTGATCCCGAGCTTCGGGTTGGAAGTGGGTGGGAGAGTTCGAGGCCTTGCGCTTAAGGAGCC
CCTTCGCCTCGTGCTTGAGTTGAGGCCTGGCCTGGGCGCTGGGGCCGCCGCGTGCGAATCTGGTGGCACC
TTCGCGCCTGTCTCGCTGCTTTCGATAAGTCTCTAGCCATTTAAAATTTTTGATGACCTGCTGCGACGCT
TTTTTTCTGGCAAGATAGTCTTGTAAATGCGGGCCAAGATCTGCACACTGGTATTTCGGTTTTTGGGGCC
GCGGGCGGCGACGGGGCCCGTGCGTCCCAGCGCACATGTTCGGCGAGGCGGGGCCTGCGAGCGCGGCCAC
CGAGAATCGGACGGGGGTAGTCTCAAGCTGGCCGGCCTGCTCTGGTGCCTGGCCTCGCGCCGCCGTGTAT
CGCCCCGCCCTGGGCGGCAAGGCTGGCCCGGTCGGCACCAGTTGCGTGAGCGGAAAGATGGCCGCTTCCC
GGCCCTGCTGCAGGGAGCTCAAAATGGAGGACGCGGCGCTCGGGAGAGCGGGCGGGTGAGTCACCCACAC
AAAGGAAAAGGGCCTTTCCGTCCTCAGCCGTCGCTTCATGTGACTCCACGGAGTACCGGGCGCCGTCCAG
GCACCTCGATTAGTTCTCGAGCTTTTGGAGTACGTCGTCTTTAGGTTGGGGGGAGGGGTTTTATGCGATG
GAGTTTCCCCACACTGAGTGGGTGGAGACTGAAGTTAGGCCAGCTTGGCACTTGATGTAATTCTCCTTGG
AATTTGCCCTTTTTGAGTTTGGATCTTGGTTCATTCTCAAGCCTCAGACAGTGGTTCAAAGTTTTTTTCT
TCCATTTCAGGTGTCGTGAGGAATTGATCCTTCGAAGCTAGCGCCACCATGAAGGGTAATGGTAGGTTTT
TAACTTTAAAACCATTGCCTGACAGCATTATTCAAGAAAGCCTGGAGATTCAGCAAGGTGTGAATCCATT
TTTCATTGGTGCATCCGAGGATTGCAATTGTAAAATTGAAGACAATAGGTTGTCTCGAGTTCATTGCTTC
ATTTTCAAAAAGAGGCATGCTGTAGGCAAAAGCATGTATGAATCTCCGGCACAAGGTTTAGATGATATTT
GGTATTGCCACACCGGAACTAACGTGAGCTATTTAAATAATAACCGCATGATACAGGGTACGAAATTCCT
TTTACAAGACGGAGATGAAATCAAGATCATTTGGGATAAAAACAATAAATTTGTCATTGGCTTTAAAGTG
GAAATTAACGATACTACAGGTCTGTTTAACGAGGGATTAGGTATGTTACAAGAACAAAGAGTAGTACTTA
AGCAAACAGCCGAAGAAAAAGATTTGGTGAAAAAGTTAATGTCTAAAGGTGAAGAATTATTCACTGGTGT
TGTCCCAATTTTGGTTGAATTAGATGGTGATGTTAATGGTCACAAATTTTCTGTCTCCGGTGAAGGTGAA
GGTGATGCTACGTACGGTAAATTGACCTTAAAATTACTCTGTACTACTGGTAAATTGCCAGTTCCATGGC
CAACCTTAGTCACTACTTTAGGTTATGGTGTTCAATGTTTTGCTAGATACCCAGATCATATGAAACAACA
TGACTTTTTCAAGTCTGCCATGCCAGAAGGTTATGTTCAAGAAAGAACTATTTTTTTCAAAGATGACGGT
AACTACAAGACCAGAGCTGAAGTCAAGTTTGAAGGTGATACCTTAGTTAATAGAATCGAATTAAAAGGTA
TTGATTTTAAAGAAGATGGTAACATTTTAGGTCACAAATTGGAATACAACTATAACTCTCACAATGTTTA
CATCACTGCTGACAAACAAAAGAATGGTATCAAAGCTAACTTCAAAATTAGACACAACATTGAAGATGGT
GGTGTTCAATTAGCTGACCATTATCAACAAAATACTCCAATTGGTGATGGTCCAGTCTTGTTACCAGACA
ACCATTACTTATCCTATCAATCTGCCTTATTCAAAGATCCAAACGAAAAGAGAGATCACATGGTCTTGTT
AGAATTTTTGACTGCTGCTGGTTCAACTTCTGGCTCTGGGAAACCAGGAAGCGGCGAAGGGTCCACCAAG
GGAAGCACCAGTGGTTCAGGTAAGCCTGGTTCTGGTGAAGGTAGCACTAAAATGGTGAGCAAGGGCGAGG
AGCTGTTCACCGGGGTGGTGCCCATCCTGGTCGAGCTGGACGGCGACGTAAACGGCCACAGGTTCAGCGT
GTCCGGCGAGGGCGAGGGCGATGCCACCTACGGCAAGCTGACCCTGAAGTTCATCTGCACCACCGGCAAG
CTGCCCGTGCCCTGGCCCACCCTCGTGACCACCCTGACCTGGGGCGTGCAGTGCTTCAGCCGCTACCCCG
ACCACATGAAGCAGCACGACTTCTTCAAGTCCGCCATGCCCGAAGGCTACGTCCAGGAGCGTACCATCTT
CTTCAAGGACGACGGCAACTACAAGACCCGCGCCGAGGTGAAGTTCGAGGGCGACACCCTGGTGAACCGC
ATCGAGCTGAAGGGCATCGACTTCAAGGAGGACGGCAACATCCTGGGGCACAAGCTGGAGTACAACTACA
TCAGCCACAACGTCTATATCACCGCCGACAAGCAGAAGAACGGCATCAAGGCCCACTTCAAGATCCGCCA
CAACATCGAGGACGGCAGCGTGCAGCTCGCCGACCACTACCAGCAGAACACCCCCATCGGCGACGGCCCC
GTGCTGCTGCCCGACAACCACTACCTGAGCACCCAGTCCGCCCTGAGCAAAGACCCCAACGAGAAGCGCG
ATCACATGGTCCTGCTGGAGTTCGTGACCGCCGCCGGGGGAAGCGGCGGGACCATGGAGACCCCGTCCCA
GCGGCGCGCCACCCGCAGCGGGGCGCAGGCCAGCTCCACTCCGCTGTCGCCCACCCGCATCACCCGGCTG
CAGGAGAAGGAGGACCTGCAGGAGCTCAATGATCGCTTGGCGGTCTACATCGACCGTGTGCGCTCGCTGG
AAACGGAGAACGCAGGGCTGCGCCTTCGCATCACCGAGTCTGAAGAGGTGGTCAGCCGCGAGGTGTCCGG
CATCAAGGCCGCCTACGAGGCCGAGCTCGGGGATGCCCGCAAGACCCTTGACTCAGTAGCCAAGGAGCGC
GCCCGCCTGCAGCTGGAGCTGAGCAAAGTGCGTGAGGAGTTTAAGGAGCTGAAAGCGCGCAATACCAAGA
AGGAGGGTGACCTGATAGCTGCTCAGGCTCGGCTGAAGGACCTGGAGGCTCTGCTGAACTCCAAGGAGGC
CGCACTGAGCACTGCTCTCAGTGAGAAGCGCACGCTGGAGGGCGAGCTGCATGATCTGCGGGGCCAGGTG
GCCAAGCTTGAGGCAGCCCTAGGTGAGGCCAAGAAGCAACTTCAGGATGAGATGCTGCGGCGGGTGGATG
CTGAGAACAGGCTGCAGACCATGAAGGAGGAACTGGACTTCCAGAAGAACATCTACAGTGAGGAGCTGCG
TGAGACCAAGCGCCGTCATGAGACCCGACTGGTGGAGATTGACAATGGGAAGCAGCGTGAGTTTGAGAGC
CGGCTGGCGGATGCGCTGCAGGAACTGCGGGCCCAGCATGAGGACCAGGTGGAGCAGTATAAGAAGGAGC
TGGAGAAGACTTATTCTGCCAAGCTGGACAATGCCAGGCAGTCTGCTGAGAGGAACAGCAACCTGGTGGG
GGCCGCCCACGAGGAGCTGCAGCAGTCGCGCATCCGCATCGACAGCCTCTCTGCCCAGCTCAGCCAGCTC
CAGAAGCAGCTGGCAGCCAAGGAGGCGAAGCTTCGAGACCTGGAGGACTCACTGGCCCGTGAGCGGGACA
CCAGCCGGCGGCTGCTGGCGGAAAAGGAGCGGGAGATGGCCGAGATGCGGGCAAGGATGCAGCAGCAGCT
GGACGAGTACCAGGAGCTTCTGGACATCAAGCTGGCCCTGGACATGGAGATCCACGCCTACCGCAAGCTC
TTGGAGGGCGAGGAGGAGAGGCTACGCCTGTCCCCCAGCCCTACCTCGCAGCGCAGCCGTGGCCGTGCTT
CCTCTCACTCATCCCAGACACAGGGTGGGGGCAGCGTCACCAAAAAGCGCAAACTGGAGTCCACTGAGAG
CCGCAGCAGCTTCTCACAGCACGCACGCACTAGCGGGCGCGTGGCCGTGGAGGAGGTGGACGAGGAGGGC
AAGTTTGTCCGGCTGCGCAACAAGTCCAATGAGGACCAGTCCATGGGCAATTGGCAGATCAAGCGCCAGA
ATGGAGATGATCCCTTGCTGACTTACCGGTTCCCACCAAAGTTCACCCTGAAGGCTGGGCAGGTGGTGAC
GATCTGGGCTGCAGGAGCTGGGGCCACCCACAGCCCCCCTACCGACCTGGTGTGGAAGGCACAGAACACC
TGGGGCTGCGGGAACAGCCTGCGTACGGCTCTCATCAACTCCACTGGGGAAGAAGTGGCCATGCGCAAGC
TGGTGCGCTCAGTGACTGTGGTTGAGGACGACGAGGATGAGGATGGAGATGACCTGCTCCATCACCACCA
CGGCTCCCACTGCAGCAGCTCGGGGGACCCCGCTGAGTACAACCTGCGCTCGCGCACCGTGCTGTGCGGG
ACCTGCGGGCAGCCTGCCGACAAGGCATCTGCCAGCGGCTCAGGAGCCCAGGTGGGCGGACCCATCTCCT
CTGGCTCTTCTGCCTCCAGTGTCACGGTCACTCGCAGCTACCGCAGTGTGGGGGGCAGTGGGGGTGGCAG
CTTCGGGGACAATCTGGTCACCCGCTCCTACCTCCTGGGCAACTCCAGCCCCCGAACCCAGAGCCCCCAG
AACTGCAGCATCATGTAGGAATTCGAAGCTTGAGCTCGAGATCTGAGTCCGGTAGCGCTAGTTCGAAGGA
TCCGCATGCATCTAGGGCGGCCAATTCCGCCCCTCTCCCCCCCCCCCCTCTCCCTCCCCCCCCCCTAACG
TTACTGGCCGAAGCCGCTTGGAATAAGGCCGGTGTGCGTTTGTCTATATGTTATTTTCCACCATATTGCC
GTCTTTTGGCAATGTGAGGGCCCGGAAACCTGGCCCTGTCTTCTTGACGAGCATTCCTAGGGGTCTTTCC
CCTCTCGCCAAAGGAATGCAAGGTCTGTTGAATGTCGTGAAGGAAGCAGTTCCTCTGGAAGCTTCTTGAA
GACAAACAACGTCTGTAGCGACCCTTTGCAGGCAGCGGAACCCCCCACCTGGCGACAGGTGCCTCTGCGG
CCAAAAGCCACGTGTATAAGATACACCTGCAAAGGCGGCACAACCCCAGTGCCACGTTGTGAGTTGGATA
GTTGTGGAAAGAGTCAAATGGCTCTCCTCAAGCGTATTCAACAAGGGGCTGAAGGATGCCCAGAAGGTAC
CCCATTGTATGGGATCTGATCTGGGGCCTCGGTGCACATGCTTTACATGTGTTTAGTCGAGGTTAAAAAA
ACGTCTAGGCCCCCCGAACCACGGGGACGTGGTTTTCCTTTGAAAAACACGATGATAAGCTTGCCACAAC
CCACAAGGAGGCGACCTTCCATGACCGAGTACAAGCCCACGGTGCGCCTCGCCACCCGCGACGACGTCCC
CAGGGCCGTACGCACCCTCGCCGCCGCGTTCGCCGACTACCCCGCCACGCGCCACACCGTCGATCCGGAC
CGCCACATCGAGCGGGTCACCGAGCTGCAAGAACTCTTCCTCACGCGCGTCGGGCTCGACATCGGCAAGG
TGTGGGTCGCGGACGACGGCGCCGCGGTGGCGGTCTGGACCACGCCGGAGAGCGTCGAAGCGGGGGCGGT
GTTCGCCGAGATCGGCCCGCGCATGGCCGAGTTGAGCGGTTCCCGGCTGGCCGCGCAGCAACAGATGGAA
GGCCTCCTGGCGCCGCACCGGCCCAAGGAGCCCGCGTGGTTCCTGGCCACCGTCGGCGTTTCGCCCGACC
ACCAGGGCAAGGGTCTGGGCAGCGCCGTCGTGCTCCCCGGAGTGGAGGCGGCCGAGCGCGCCGGGGTGCC
CGCCTTCCTGGAGACCTCCGCGCCCCGCAACCTCCCCTTCTACGAGCGGCTCGGCTTCACCGTCACCGCC
GACGTCGAGGTGCCCGAAGGACCGCGCACCTGGTGCATGACCCGCAAGCCCGGTGCCTGATAATAGGCGG
CCGCTCGAGACCTAGAAAAACATGGAGCAATCACAAGTAGCAATACAGCAGCTACCAATGCTGATTGTGC
CTGGCTAGAAGCACAAGAGGAGGAGGAGGTGGGTTTTCCAGTCACACCTCAGGTACCTTTAAGACCAATG
ACTTACAAGGCAGCTGTAGATCTTAGCCACTTTTTAAAAGAAAAGGGGGGACTGGAAGGGCTAATTCACT
CCCAACGAAGACAAGATCTGCTTTTTGCTTGTACTGGGTCTCTCTGGTTAGACCAGATCTGAGCCTGGGA
GCTCTCTGGCTAACTAGGGAACCCACTGCTTAAGCCTCAATAAAGCTTGCCTTGAGTGCTTCAAGTAGTG
TGTGCCCGTCTGTTGTGTGACTCTGGTAACTAGAGATCCCTCAGACCCTTTTAGTCAGTGTGGAAAATCT
CTAGCAGTAGTAGTTCATGTCATCTTATTATTCAGTATTTATAACTTGCAAAGAAATGAATATCAGAGAG
TGAGAGGCCTTGACATTATAATAGATTTAGCAGGAATTGAACTAGGAGTGGAGCACACAGGCAAAGTTCT
AGAGCTCGCTGATCAGCCTCGACTGTGCCTTCTAGTTGCCAGCCATCTGTTGTTTGCCCCTCCCCCGTGC
CTTCCTTGACCCTGGAAGGTGCCACTCCCACTGTCCTTTCCTAATAAAATGAGGAAATTGCATCGCATTG
TCTGAGTAGGTGTCATTCTATTCTGGGGGGTGGGGTGGGGCAGGACAGCAAGGGGGAGGATTGGGAAGAC
AATAGCAGGCATGCTGGGGATGCGGTGGGCTCTATGGCTTCTGAGGCGGAAAGAACCAGCTGGGGGCGCG
CCCCTCGAGGCCGCCATGGTCATAGCTGTTTGACGTCAGGTGGCACTTTTCGGGGAAATGTGCGCGGAAC
CCCTATTTGTTTATTTTTCTAAATACATTCAAATATGTATCCGCTCACGAGACAATAACCCTGATAAATG
CTTCAATAATATTGAAAAAGGAAGAGTATGAGTATTCAACATTTCCGTGTCGCCCTTATTCCCTTTTTTG
CGGCATTTTGCCTTCCTGTTTTTGCTCACCCAGAAACGCTGGTGAAAGTAAAAGATGCTGAAGATCAGTT
GGGTGCACGAGTGGGTTACATCGAACTGGATCTCAACAGCGGTAAGATCCTTGAGAGTTTTCGCCCCGAA
GAACGTTTTCCAATGATGAGCACTTTTAAAGTTCTGCTATGTGGCGCGGTATTATCCCGTATTGACGCCG
GGCAAGAGCAACTCGGTCGCCGCATACACTATTCTCAGAATGACTTGGTTGAGTACTCACCAGTCACAGA
AAAGCATCTTACGGATGGCATGACAGTAAGAGAATTATGCAGTGCTGCCATAACCATGAGTGATAACACT
GCGGCCAACTTACTTCTGACAACGATCGGAGGACCGAAGGAGCTAACCGCTTTTTTGCACAACATGGGGG
ATCATGTAACTCGCCTTGATCGTTGGGAACCGGAGCTGAATGAAGCCATACCAAACGACGAGCGTGACAC
CACGATGCCTGTAGCAATGGCAACAACGTTGCGCAAACTATTAACTGGCGAACTACTTACTCTAGCTTCC
CGGCAACAATTAATAGACTGGATGGAGGCGGATAAAGTTGCAGGACCACTTCTGCGCTCGGCCCTTCCGG
CTGGCTGGTTTATTGCTGATAAATCTGGAGCCGGTGAGCGTGGGTCTCGCGGTATCATTGCAGCACTGGG
GCCAGATGGTAAGCCCTCCCGTATCGTAGTTATCTACACGACGGGGAGTCAGGCAACTATGGATGAACGA
AATAGACAGATCGCTGAGATAGGTGCCTCACTGATTAAGCATTGGTAACTGTCAGACCAAGTTTACTCAT
ATATACTTTAGATTGATTTAAAACTTCATTTTTAATTTAAAAGGATCTAGGTGAAGATCCTTTTTGATAA
TCTCATGACCAAAATCCCTTAACGTGAGTTTTCGTTCCACTGAGCGTCAGACCCCGTAGAAAAGATCAAA
GGATCTTCTTGAGATCCTTTTTTTCTGCGCGTAATCTGCTGCTTGCAAACAAAAAAACCACCGCTACCAG
CGGTGGTTTTTTTGCCGGATCAAGAGCTACCAACTCTTTTTCCGAAGGTAACTGGCTTCAGCAGAGCGCA
GATACCAAATACTGTTCTTCTAGTGTAGCCGTAGTTAGGCCACCACTTCAAGAACTCTGTAGCACCGCCT
ACATACCTCGCTCTGCTAATCCTGTTACCAGTGGCTGCTGCCAGTGGCGATAAGTCGTGTCTTACCGGGT
TGGACTCAAGACGATAGTTACCGGATAAGGCGCAGCGGTCGGGCTGAACGGGGGGTTCGTGCACACAGCC
CAGCTTGGAGCGAACGACCTACACCGAACTGAGATACCTACAGCGTGAGCTATGAGAAAGCGCCACGCTT
CCCGAAGGGAGAAAGGCGGACAGGTATCCGGTAAGCGGCAGGGTCGGAACAGGAGAGCGCACGAGGGAGC
TTCCAGGGGGAAACGCCTGGTATCTTTATAGTCCTGTCGGGTTTCGCCACCTCTGACTTGAGCGTCGATT
TTTGTGATGCTCGTCAGGGGGGCGGAGCCTATGGAAAAACGCCAGCAACGCGGCCTTTTTACGGTTCTGG
CCTTTTGC
Features (pLannotate 1.2.2; 23 found; start..end, strand, type, name):
    117..446     +  CDS            nef (fragment): NEF_HV1BR - Experimental evidence at protein level: Swiss-Prot protein existence level 1. Extracellular Nef protein targets CD4(+) T-lymphocytes for apoptosis by interacting with CXCR4 surface receptors (PubMed:14990729). From Human immunodeficiency virus type 1 group M subtype B (isolate BRU/LAI) (HIV-1).
    494..751     +  LTR            5' LTR (truncated): truncated 5' long terminal repeat (LTR) from HIV-1
    798..923     +  misc_feature   HIV-1 Ψ: packaging signal of human immunodeficiency virus type 1
    907..1270    +  CDS            HIV-1 gag (fragment): gag protein from human immunodeficiency virus 1; gag
   1416..1649    +  misc_feature   RRE: The Rev response element (RRE) of HIV-1 allows for Rev-dependent mRNA export from the nucleus to the cytoplasm.
   2026..2126    +  CDS            Rev (fragment): human immunodeficiency virus 1 (HIV-1) Rev protein; rev; enhances nuclear export of unspliced and incompletely spliced viral mRNAs
   2165..2282    +  misc_feature   cPPT/CTS: central polypurine tract and central termination sequence of HIV-1
   2338..2404    +  CDS            small t antigen (fragment): SV40 (simian virus 40) small t antigen
   2411..3589    +  promoter       EF-1α promoter: strong constitutive promoter for human elongation factor EF-1α
   3610..4098    +  CDS            RAD53 (fragment): RAD53_YEAST - Also known as MEC2, SAD1, SPK1. Experimental evidence at protein level: Swiss-Prot protein existence level 1. Controls S-phase checkpoint as well as G1 and G2 DNA damage checkpoints. Phosphorylates proteins on serine, threonine, and tyrosine. Prevents entry into anaphase and mitotic exit after DNA damage via regulation of the Polo kinase CDC5. Seems to be involved in the phosphorylation of RPH1. From Saccharomyces cerevisiae (strain ATCC 204508 / S288c) (Baker's yeast).
   4096..4794    +  CDS            YPet: YPet is a basic (constitutively fluorescent) yellow fluorescent protein published in 2005, derived from Aequorea victoria. It has moderate acid sensitivity.
   4888..5568    +  CDS            Enhanced Cyan-Emitting GFP: Enhanced Cyan-Emitting GFP is a basic (constitutively fluorescent) cyan fluorescent protein published in 2002, derived from Aequorea victoria.
   5584..7575    +  CDS            LMNA: LMNA_HUMAN - Also known as LMN1. Experimental evidence at protein level: Swiss-Prot protein existence level 1. Prelamin-A/C can accelerate smooth muscle cell senescence. It acts to disrupt mitosis and induce DNA damage in vascular smooth muscle cells (VSMCs), leading to mitotic failure, genomic instability, and premature senescence. From Homo sapiens (Human).
   7579..7621    -  misc_feature   MCS (fragment): multiple cloning site
   7786..8248    +  misc_feature   IRES: internal ribosome entry site (IRES) of the encephalomyocarditis virus (EMCV)
   8281..8880    +  CDS            PuroR (fragment): puromycin N-acetyltransferase; pac from Streptomyces; confers resistance to puromycin
   8887..9081    +  CDS            nef (fragment): NEF_HV1Z2 - Experimental evidence at protein level: Swiss-Prot protein existence level 1. Extracellular Nef protein targets CD4(+) T-lymphocytes for apoptosis by interacting with CXCR4 surface receptors. From Human immunodeficiency virus type 1 group M subtype D (isolate Z2/CDC-Z34) (HIV-1).
   9083..9316    +  LTR            3' LTR (ΔU3): self-inactivating 3' long terminal repeat (LTR) from HIV-1
   9473..9697    +  polyA_signal   bGH poly(A) signal: bovine growth hormone polyadenylation signal
   9701..9722    +  promoter       SV40 promoter (fragment): SV40 enhancer and early promoter
   9793..9897    +  promoter       AmpR promoter: bla
   9898..10758   +  CDS            AmpR: β-lactamase; bla; confers resistance to ampicillin, carbenicillin, and related antibiotics
  10929..11517   +  rep_origin     ori: high-copy-number ColE1/pMB1/pBR322/pUC origin of replication
