[The description below was written by a language model from this plasmid's Addgene catalogue record and pLannotate feature annotations shown in this document.]
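Description:
pSIN-FHA2 R605A-Ypet-34-ECFP-hLaminA is a self-inactivating HIV-1-based lentiviral transfer plasmid on the pSin backbone, built for mammalian expression of a mutated FRET biosensor that reports phosphorylation of Lamin A at serine 22. It is propagated in bacteria as a high-copy plasmid through a ColE1/pUC-type origin and selected with ampicillin via the β-lactamase gene. The viral portion comprises a truncated 5' LTR, the Ψ packaging signal with an adjoining gag fragment, the Rev response element for Rev-dependent nuclear export of the genomic RNA, the cPPT/CTS element and a ΔU3 3' LTR that inactivates LTR promoter activity after integration. A bGH polyadenylation signal lies downstream. The short nef, Rev and SV40 annotations appear to be residual fragments of the backbone rather than functional genes.

Expression is driven by the constitutive EF-1α promoter. The feature coordinates are consistent with a single fusion of an FHA2 phosphopeptide-binding domain derived from yeast Rad53, the yellow acceptor YPet, a linker region (presumably the "34" in the name, which the record does not define), the cyan donor ECFP and full-length human Lamin A. In biosensors of this design, binding of the FHA2 domain to the phosphorylated residue changes the geometry between ECFP and YPet and so alters FRET. FHA2 here carries the R605A substitution. The record calls this the FHA2-mutated version without stating its role, though such a mutant would typically serve as a binding-deficient control. An EMCV IRES followed by the puromycin N-acetyltransferase gene allows puromycin selection of transduced cells from the same transcript, supporting the generation of stable lines for live-cell imaging.
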