Addgene plasmid #235123: pSIN-FHA2 R605A-Ypet-34-ECFP-hLaminA
Purpose: FHA2-mutated FRET biosensor R605A; FRET biosensor for live cell visualization of pSer22 Lamin A
Depositing lab: Qin Peng. Depositing organization: Shenzhen Bay Laboratory. Publication: Genetically Encoded Fluorescence Resonance Energy Transfer Biosensor for Live-Cell Visualization of Lamin A Phosphorylation at Serine 22. Liu J, Li Q, Wang J, Qiu J, Zhou J, Peng Q. Biomater Res. 2024 Oct 22;28:0091. doi: 10.34133/bmr.0091. eCollection 2024. PubMed 39440272.
Backbone
  Vector backbone: pSin
  Vector type: Mammalian Expression, Lentiviral
Growth in bacteria
  Bacterial resistance: Ampicillin, 100 μg/mL
  Growth temperature: 37°C
  Growth strain: NEB Stable
  Copy number: High Copy
Gene/Insert
  Gene/Insert name: FHA2 R605A-Ypet-34-ECFP-hLaminA
  Species: H. sapiens (human)
  Mutation: FHA2 R605A
  Cloning method: Gibson Cloning
Terms and licenses: Academic/Nonprofit Terms; Industry Terms: Not Available to Industry
How to cite: pSIN-FHA2 R605A-Ypet-34-ECFP-hLaminA was a gift from Qin Peng (Addgene plasmid # 235123 ; http://n2t.net/addgene:235123 ; RRID:Addgene_235123)
